Addgene plasmid #135897: D84_Ld_101170
Purpose: Expression of Leishmania donovani ectodomain in mammalian cells
Depositing lab: Gavin Wright. Depositing organization: Wellcome Sanger Institute. Publication: Systematic identification of genes encoding cell surface and secreted proteins that are essential for in vitro growth and infection in Leishmania donovani. Roberts AJ, Ong HB, Clare S, Brandt C, Harcourt K, Franssen SU, Cotton JA, Muller-Sienerth N, Wright GJ. PLoS Pathog. 2022 Feb 24;18(2):e1010364. doi: 10.1371/journal.ppat.1010364. eCollection 2022 Feb. PubMed 35202447.
Backbone
  Vector backbone: pTT3
  Backbone manufacturer: Yves Durocher, NRC
  Backbone size w/o insert (bp): 6132
  Vector type: Mammalian Expression
Growth in bacteria
  Bacterial resistance: Ampicillin, 100 μg/mL
  Growth temperature: 37°C
  Growth strain: DH5alpha
  Copy number: High Copy
Gene/Insert
  Gene/Insert name: hypothetical protein, conserved (alt name: LDPBK_101170)
  Species: Leishmania donovani
  Insert size (bp): 174
  Tag / fusion protein: biotinylation sequence and His tag (C terminal on insert)
  Cloning method: Unknown
Terms and licenses: Academic/Nonprofit Terms; Industry Terms: Not Available to Industry
How to cite: D84_Ld_101170 was a gift from Gavin Wright (Addgene plasmid # 135897 ; http://n2t.net/addgene:135897 ; RRID:Addgene_135897)
