[The description below was written by a language model from this plasmid's Addgene catalogue record and pLannotate feature annotations shown in this document.]
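Description:
D84_Ld_101170 is a mammalian expression plasmid built on the pTT3 backbone and designed to produce the extracellular region (ectodomain) of a Leishmania donovani protein in mammalian cells. The insert is a short 174 bp fragment from LDPBK_101170, annotated as a conserved hypothetical protein. According to the record, it carries a C-terminal biotinylation sequence and a His tag. The feature table covers the full 6,306 nt sequence but does not annotate the insert or its tags. They presumably lie in the unannotated stretch between the signal sequence and the polyadenylation signal.

Transcription is driven by the human CMV immediate early enhancer and promoter. These are followed by adenovirus-derived leader and splice elements and a chimeric intron fragment, which generally improve processing and expression of the transcript. The hit to adenoviral preterminal protein on the opposite strand in this region is most likely an annotation artefact of this leader sequence, not an expressed gene. A fragment of the mouse immunoglobulin heavy chain signal sequence sits upstream of the insert position and would direct the product into the secretory pathway. A rabbit β-globin poly(A) signal terminates the transcript. The Epstein-Barr virus oriP fragment allows episomal maintenance in cells that supply EBNA1, which favours high-yield transient expression.

In E. coli the plasmid is propagated through a high-copy ColE1/pUC-type origin and selected with ampicillin via β-lactamase. The lac, tet and bla fragments are residual backbone sequence. The associated study systematically examined cell surface and secreted proteins of L. donovani. The tags suit purification on metal-affinity resin and capture on streptavidin, although the record does not state the specific downstream uses.
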