Features (pLannotate 1.2.2; 17 found; start..end, strand, type, name):
      2..201     +  promoter       CMV promoter: human cytomegalovirus (CMV) immediate early promoter
    269..307     +  misc_feature   Ad SA (fragment): adenovirus major late transcript splice acceptor (Friedrich and Soriano, 1991)
    340..549     -  CDS            PTP (fragment): TERM_ADE02 - Experimental evidence at protein level: Swiss-Prot protein existence level 1. Protein covalently bound to the viral DNA that acts as a primer for viral genomic replication by DNA strand displacement. Assembles on the viral origin of replication in an initiation complex with viral polymerase, DBP, host NFIA and host POU2F1/OCT1. During initiation, the polymerase covalently couples the first dCTP with Ser- 580 of pTP. The terminal protein stimulates the template activity over 20 fold compared to protein-free templates. Neo-synthesized viral genomes are linked to two preterminal prot
    580..669     +  intron         chimeric intron (fragment): chimera between introns from adenovirus and immunoglobulin heavy chain genes
    688..734     +  CDS            IgH signal sequence (fragment): signal sequence from the mouse immunoglobulin heavy chain variable region
   1153..1208    +  polyA_signal   β-globin poly(A) signal: rabbit β-globin polyadenylation signal (Gil and Proudfoot, 1987)
   1722..3403    -  rep_origin     oriP (fragment): Epstein-Barr virus oriP replication origin (Yates et al., 2000)
   3530..3634    +  promoter       AmpR promoter: bla
   3635..4495    +  CDS            AmpR: β-lactamase; bla; confers resistance to ampicillin, carbenicillin, and related antibiotics
   4666..5254    +  rep_origin     ori: high-copy-number ColE1/pMB1/pBR322/pUC origin of replication
   5437..5529    +  CDS            lacI (fragment): lac repressor; lacI; The lac repressor binds to the lac operator to inhibit transcription in E. coli. This inhibition can be relieved by adding lactose or isopropyl-β-D-thiogalactopyranoside (IPTG).
   5542..5563    +  protein_bind   CAP binding site: CAP binding activates transcription in the presence of cAMP. E. coli catabolite activator protein
   5578..5608    +  promoter       lac promoter: promoter for the E. coli lac operon
   5616..5632    +  protein_bind   lac operator: The lac repressor binds to the lac operator to inhibit transcription in E. coli. This inhibition can be relieved by adding lactose or isopropyl-β-D-thiogalactopyranoside (IPTG). lac repressor encoded by lacI
   5702..5718    +  promoter       tet promoter (fragment): E. coli promoter for tetracycline efflux protein gene
   5728..5753    -  CDS            bla(M) (fragment): β-lactamase lacking the signal sequence; bla(M); allows cytosolic expression of β-lactamase
   5927..6306    +  enhancer       CMV enhancer: human cytomegalovirus immediate early enhancer
>Addgene plasmid #135897 | D84_Ld_101170 | addgene full sequence | sequence record 274684 | Addgene NGS Result
GTGATGCGGTTTTGGCAGTACACCAATGGGCGTGGATAGCGGTTTGACTCACGGGGATTTCCAAGTCTCC
ACCCCATTGACGTCAATGGGAGTTTGTTTTGGCACCAAAATCAACGGGACTTTCCAAAATGTCGTAATAA
CCCCGCCCCGTTGACGCAAATGGGCGGTAGGCGTGTACGGTGGGAGGTCTATATAAGCAGAGCTCGTTTA
GTGAACCGTCAGATCCTCACTCTCTTCCGCATCGCTGTCTGCGAGGGCCAGCTGTTGGGCTCGCGGTTGA
GGACAAACTCTTCGCGGTCTTTCCAGTACTCTTGGATCGGAAACCCGTCGGCCTCCGAACGGTACTCCGC
CACCGAGGGACCTGAGCGAGTCCGCATCGACCGGATCGGAAAACCTCTCGAGAAAGGCGTCTAACCAGTC
ACAGTCGCAAGGTAGGCTGAGCACCGTGGCGGGCGGCAGCGGGTGGCGGTCGGGGTTGTTTCTGGCGGAG
GTGCTGCTGATGATGTAATTAAAGTAGGCGGTCTTGAGACGGCGGATGGTCGAGGTGAGGTGTGGCAGGC
TTGAGATCCAGCTGTTGGGGTGAGTACTCCCTCTCAAAAGCGGGCATTACTTCTGCGCTAAGATTGTCAG
TTTCCAAAAACGAGGAGGATTTGATATTCACCTGGCCCGATCTGGCCATACACTTGAGTGACAATGACAT
CCACTTTGCCTTTCTCTCCACAGGTGTCCACTCCCAGGTCCAAGTTTGCCACCATGGAGTTTCAGACCCA
GGTACTCATGTCCCTGCTGCTCTGCATGTCTGGTGCGGCCGCCAGACGAGCTGATGTGATGGTTCGAAAC
GTGGGCACCGAAACCACCAACGGCACACTGCTGGAACTGAGCAACGTGATCTGCAACGCCAGATGCATCA
GCCTGCCTCGGCTGTTTCAAACCCCTCCTGGACCTGTTCTGCCCTCTCCTCCACACACCTACAAGCACAG
AAGCGCTGGCGCGCCCGGCAGCCTGCACCACATCCTGGACGCCCAGAAGATGCTGTGGAACCACAGGGAC
AGGAACCTGCCTCCTCTGGCCCCTCTGGGCCCCCACCACCATCACCACCATTGAGTCTAGACACGTGATT
AATTAAGGATCCCCCGACCTCGACCTCTGGCTAATAAAGGAAATTTATTTTCATTGCAATAGTGTGTTGG
AATTTTTTGTGTCTCTCACTCGGAAGGACATATGGGAGGGCAAATCATTTGGTCGAGATCCCTCGGAGAT
CTCTAGCTAGAGGATCGATCCCCGCCCCGGACGAACTAAACCTGACTACGACATCTCTGCCCCTTCTTCG
CGGGGCAGTGCATGTAATCCCTTCAGTTGGTTGGTACAACTTGCCAACTGGGCCCTGTTCCACATGTGAC
ACGGGGGGGGACCAAACACAAAGGGGTTCTCTGACTGTAGTTGACATCCTTATAAATGGATGTGCACATT
TGCCAACACTGAGTGGCTTTCATCCTGGAGCAGACTTTGCAGTCTGTGGACTGCAACACAACATTGCCTT
TATGTGTAACTCTTGGCTGAAGCTCTTACACCAATGCTGGGGGACATGTACCTCCCAGGGGCCCAGGAAG
ACTACGGGAGGCTACACCAACGTCAATCAGAGGGGCCTGTGTAGCTACCGATAAGCGGACCCTCAAGAGG
GCATTAGCAATAGTGTTTATAAGGCCCCCTTGTTAACCCTAAACGGGTAGCATATGCTTCCCGGGTAGTA
GTATATACTATCCAGACTAACCCTAATTCAATAGCATATGTTACCCAACGGGAAGCATATGCTATCGAAT
TAGGGTTAGTAAAAGGGTCCTAAGGAACAGCGATATCTCCCACCCCATGAGCTGTCACGGTTTTATTTAC
ATGGGGTCAGGATTCCACGAGGGTAGTGAACCATTTTAGTCACAAGGGCAGTGGCTGAAGATCAAGGAGC
GGGCAGTGAACTCTCCTGAATCTTCGCCTGCTTCTTCATTCTCCTTCGTTTAGCTAATAGAATAACTGCT
GAGTTGTGAACAGTAAGGTGTATGTGAGGTGCTCGAAAACAAGGTTTCAGGTGACGCCCCCAGAATAAAA
TTTGGACGGGGGGTTCAGTGGTGGCATTGTGCTATGACACCAATATAACCCTCACAAACCCCTTGGGCAA
TAAATACTAGTGTAGGAATGAAACATTCTGAATATCTTTAACAATAGAAATCCATGGGGTGGGGACAAGC
CGTAAAGACTGGATGTCCATCTCACACGAATTTATGGCTATGGGCAACACATAATCCTAGTGCAATATGA
TACTGGGGTTATTAAGATGTGTCCCAGGCAGGGACCAAGACAGGTGAACCATGTTGTTACACTCTATTTG
TAACAAGGGGAAAGAGAGTGGACGCCGACAGCAGCGGACTCCACTGGTTGTCTCTAACACCCCCGAAAAT
TAAACGGGGCTCCACGCCAATGGGGCCCATAAACAAAGACAAGTGGCCACTCTTTTTTTTGAAATTGTGG
AGTGGGGGCACGCGTCAGCCCCCACACGCCGCCCTGCGGTTTTGGACTGTAAAATAAGGGTGTAATAACT
TGGCTGATTGTAACCCCGCTAACCACTGCGGTCAAACCACTTGCCCACAAAACCACTAATGGCACCCCGG
GGAATACCTGCATAAGTAGGTGGGCGGGCCAAGATAGGGGCGCGATTGCTGCGATCTGGAGGACAAATTA
CACACACTTGCGCCTGAGCGCCAAGCACAGGGTTGTTGGTCCTCATATTCACGAGGTCGCTGAGAGCACG
GTGGGCTAATGTTGCCATGGGTAGCATATACTACCCAAATATCTGGATAGCATATGCTATCCTAATCTAT
ATCTGGGTAGCATAGGCTATCCTAATCTATATCTGGGTAGCATATGCTATCCTAATCTATATCTGGGTAG
TATATGCTATCCTAATTTATATCTGGGTAGCATAGGCTATCCTAATCTATATCTGGGTAGCATATGCTAT
CCTAATCTATATCTGGGTAGTATATGCTATCCTAATCTGTATCCGGGTAGCATATGCTATCCTAATAGAG
ATTAGGGTAGTATATGCTATCCTAATTTATATCTGGGTAGCATATACTACCCAAATATCTGGATAGCATA
TGCTATCCTAATCTATATCTGGGTAGCATATGCTATCCTAATCTATATCTGGGTAGCATAGGCTATCCTA
ATCTATATCTGGGTAGCATATGCTATCCTAATCTATATCTGGGTAGTATATGCTATCCTAATTTATATCT
GGGTAGCATAGGCTATCCTAATCTATATCTGGGTAGCATATGCTATCCTAATCTATATCTGGGTAGTATA
TGCTATCCTAATCTGTATCCGGGTAGCATATGCTATCCTCATGATAAGCTGTCAAACATGAGAATTTTCT
TGAAGACGAAAGGGCCTCGTGATACGCCTATTTTTATAGGTTAATGTCATGATAATAATGGTTTCTTAGA
CGTCAGGTGGCACTTTTCGGGGAAATGTGCGCGGAACCCCTATTTGTTTATTTTTCTAAATACATTCAAA
TATGTATCCGCTCATGAGACAATAACCCTGATAAATGCTTCAATAATATTGAAAAAGGAAGAGTATGAGT
ATTCAACATTTCCGTGTCGCCCTTATTCCCTTTTTTGCGGCATTTTGCCTTCCTGTTTTTGCTCACCCAG
AAACGCTGGTGAAAGTAAAAGATGCTGAAGATCAGTTGGGTGCACGAGTGGGTTACATCGAACTGGATCT
CAACAGCGGTAAGATCCTTGAGAGTTTTCGCCCCGAAGAACGTTTTCCAATGATGAGCACTTTTAAAGTT
CTGCTATGTGGCGCGGTATTATCCCGTGTTGACGCCGGGCAAGAGCAACTCGGTCGCCGCATACACTATT
CTCAGAATGACTTGGTTGAGTACTCACCAGTCACAGAAAAGCATCTTACGGATGGCATGACAGTAAGAGA
ATTATGCAGTGCTGCCATAACCATGAGTGATAACACTGCGGCCAACTTACTTCTGACAACGATCGGAGGA
CCGAAGGAGCTAACCGCTTTTTTGCACAACATGGGGGATCATGTAACTCGCCTTGATCGTTGGGAACCGG
AGCTGAATGAAGCCATACCAAACGACGAGCGTGACACCACGATGCCTGCAGCAATGGCAACAACGTTGCG
CAAACTATTAACTGGCGAACTACTTACTCTAGCTTCCCGGCAACAATTAATAGACTGGATGGAGGCGGAT
AAAGTTGCAGGACCACTTCTGCGCTCGGCCCTTCCGGCTGGCTGGTTTATTGCTGATAAATCTGGAGCCG
GTGAGCGTGGGTCTCGCGGTATCATTGCAGCACTGGGGCCAGATGGTAAGCCCTCCCGTATCGTAGTTAT
CTACACGACGGGGAGTCAGGCAACTATGGATGAACGAAATAGACAGATCGCTGAGATAGGTGCCTCACTG
ATTAAGCATTGGTAACTGTCAGACCAAGTTTACTCATATATACTTTAGATTGATTTAAAACTTCATTTTT
AATTTAAAAGGATCTAGGTGAAGATCCTTTTTGATAATCTCATGACCAAAATCCCTTAACGTGAGTTTTC
GTTCCACTGAGCGTCAGACCCCGTAGAAAAGATCAAAGGATCTTCTTGAGATCCTTTTTTTCTGCGCGTA
ATCTGCTGCTTGCAAACAAAAAAACCACCGCTACCAGCGGTGGTTTGTTTGCCGGATCAAGAGCTACCAA
CTCTTTTTCCGAAGGTAACTGGCTTCAGCAGAGCGCAGATACCAAATACTGTTCTTCTAGTGTAGCCGTA
GTTAGGCCACCACTTCAAGAACTCTGTAGCACCGCCTACATACCTCGCTCTGCTAATCCTGTTACCAGTG
GCTGCTGCCAGTGGCGATAAGTCGTGTCTTACCGGGTTGGACTCAAGACGATAGTTACCGGATAAGGCGC
AGCGGTCGGGCTGAACGGGGGGTTCGTGCACACAGCCCAGCTTGGAGCGAACGACCTACACCGAACTGAG
ATACCTACAGCGTGAGCTATGAGAAAGCGCCACGCTTCCCGAAGGGAGAAAGGCGGACAGGTATCCGGTA
AGCGGCAGGGTCGGAACAGGAGAGCGCACGAGGGAGCTTCCAGGGGGAAACGCCTGGTATCTTTATAGTC
CTGTCGGGTTTCGCCACCTCTGACTTGAGCGTCGATTTTTGTGATGCTCGTCAGGGGGGCGGAGCCTATG
GAAAAACGCCAGCAACGCGGCCTTTTTACGGTTCCTGGCCTTTTGCTGGCCTTTTGCTCACATGTTCTTT
CCTGCGTTATCCCCTGATTCTGTGGATAACCGTATTACCGCCTTTGAGTGAGCTGATACCGCTCGCCGCA
GCCGAACGACCGAGCGCAGCGAGTCAGTGAGCGAGGAAGCGGAAGAGCGCCCAATACGCAAACCGCCTCT
CCCCGCGCGTTGGCCGATTCATTAATGCAGCTGGCACGACAGGTTTCCCGACTGGAAAGCGGGCAGTGAG
CGCAACGCAATTAATGTGAGTTAGCTCACTCATTAGGCACCCCAGGCTTTACACTTTATGCTTCCGGCTC
GTATGTTGTGTGGAATTGTGAGCGGATAACAATTTCACACAGGAAACAGCTATGACCATGATTACGCCAA
GCTCTAGCTAGAGGTCGACCAATTCTCATGTTTGACAGCTTATCATCGCAGATCCGGGCAACGTTGTTGC
CATTGCTGCAGGCGCAGAACTGGTAGGTATGGAAGATCTATACATTGAATCAATATTGGCAATTAGCCAT
ATTAGTCATTGGTTATATAGCATAAATCAATATTGGCTATTGGCCATTGCATACGTTGTATCTATATCAT
AATATGTACATTTATATTGGCTCATGTCCAATATGACCGCCATGTTGACATTGATTATTGACTAGTTATT
AATAGTAATCAATTACGGGGTCATTAGTTCATAGCCCATATATGGAGTTCCGCGTTACATAACTTACGGT
AAATGGCCCGCCTGGCTGACCGCCCAACGACCCCCGCCCATTGACGTCAATAATGACGTATGTTCCCATA
GTAACGCCAATAGGGACTTTCCATTGACGTCAATGGGTGGAGTATTTACGGTAAACTGCCCACTTGGCAG
TACATCAAGTGTATCATATGCCAAGTCCGCCCCCTATTGACGTCAATGACGGTAAATGGCCCGCCTGGCA
TTATGCCCAGTACATGACCTTACGGGACTTTCCTACTTGGCAGTACATCTACGTATTAGTCATCGCTATT
ACCATG
